Addgene plasmid #54964: mApple-Zyxin-6
Purpose: Localization: Focal Adhesions, Excitation: 568, Emission: 592
Depositing lab: Michael Davidson. Depositing organization: Florida State University, Tallahassee.
Backbone
  Vector backbone: mApple
  Backbone size w/o insert (bp): 4750
  Vector type: Mammalian Expression
  Selectable markers: Neomycin (select with G418)
Growth in bacteria
  Bacterial resistance: Kanamycin, 50 μg/mL
  Growth temperature: 37°C
  Growth strain: DH5alpha
  Copy number: High Copy
Gene/Insert
  Gene/Insert name: Zyxin (alt name: NM_003461)
  Species: H. sapiens (human)
  Entrez Gene: ZYX (a.k.a. ESP-2, HED-2)
  Promoter: CMV
  Tag / fusion protein: mApple (C terminal on backbone)
  Cloning method: Unknown
  Sequencing primers: 5′ CMV-F; 3′ SV40pA-R
Terms and licenses: Academic/Nonprofit Terms; Industry Terms: Not Available to Industry
Depositor comments: Excitation = 568; Emission = 592 May contain S11P, G42R and E62D mutations in human zyxin compared to reference sequence (NM_003461). These mutations should not affect function.
How to cite: mApple-Zyxin-6 was a gift from Michael Davidson (Addgene plasmid # 54964 ; http://n2t.net/addgene:54964 ; RRID:Addgene_54964)
