[The description below was written by a language model from this plasmid's Addgene catalogue record.]
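Description:
mApple-Zyxin-6 is a mammalian expression plasmid that produces human zyxin (ZYX) fused to the red-orange fluorescent protein mApple. It is built on an mApple fluorescent-protein backbone of about 4.75 kb excluding the insert. The plasmid is maintained at high copy in E. coli under kanamycin selection. It also carries a neomycin resistance marker, so transfected mammalian cells can be selected with G418, for example to derive stable lines. The record provides no feature table, so the origin of replication and the exact layout of the resistance cassette are not documented here. The listed 3′ sequencing primer does imply an SV40 polyadenylation signal downstream of the fusion.

Expression of the fusion is driven by the CMV promoter, which gives strong constitutive transcription in most mammalian cell types. The record places mApple at the C-terminal end of zyxin, contributed by the backbone. The "6" in the name probably refers to a linker length between the two proteins, but the record does not say so. Zyxin is a focal adhesion protein, so the fusion acts as a fluorescent marker for these structures, with excitation at 568 nm and emission at 592 nm. This makes the plasmid useful for live-cell or fixed-cell imaging of focal adhesions, including multicolour experiments alongside green or far-red probes. The depositor notes that the zyxin coding sequence may carry S11P, G42R and E62D substitutions relative to the human reference transcript, and these are not expected to affect function. The cloning method is not recorded.
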