>Addgene plasmid #54964 | mApple-Zyxin-6 | depositor partial sequence | sequence record 85352 | insert sequence
CAGATCCGCTAGCGCTACCGGACTCAGATCTCGAGCTCAAGCTTCGAATTCCATGGCGGCCCCCCGCCCG
TCTCCCGCGATCCCCGTTTCGGTCTCGGCTCCGGCTTTTTACGCCCCGCAGAAGAAGTTCGGCCCTGTGG
TGGCCCCAAAGCCCAAAGTGAATCCCTTCCGGCCCAGGGACAGCGAGCCTCCCCCGGCACCCGGGGCCCA
GCGCGCACAGATGGGCCGGGTGGGCGATATTCCCCCGCCGCCCCCGGAAGACTTTCCCCTGCCTCCACCT
CCCCTTGCTGGGGATGGCGACGATGCAGAGGGTGCTCTGGGAGGTGCCTTCCCGCCGCCCCCTCCCCCGA
TCGAGGAATCATTTCCCCCTGCGCCTCTGGAGGAGGAGATCTTCCCTTCCCCGCCGCCTCCTCCGGAGGA
GGAGGGAGGGCCTGAGGCCCCCATACCGCCCCCACCACAGCCCAGGGAGAAGGTGAGCAGTATTGATTTG
GAGATCGACTCTCTGTCCTCACTGCTGGATGACATGACCAAGAATGATCCTTTCAAAGCCCGGGTGTCAT
CTGGATATGTGCCCCCACCAGTGGCCACTCCATTCAGTTCCAAGTCCAGTACCAAGCCTGCAGCCGGGGG
CACAGCACCCCTGCCTCCTTGGAAGTCCCCTTCCAGCTCCCAGCCTCTGCCCCAGGTTCCGGCTCCGGCT
CAGAGCCAGACACAGTTCCATGTTCAGCCCCAGCCCCAGCCCAAGCCTCAGGTCCAACTCCATGTCCAGT
CCCAGACCCAGCCTGTGTCTTTGGCTAACACCCAGCCCCGAGGGCCCCCAGCCTCATCTCCGGCTCCAGC
CCCTAAGTTTTCTCCAGTGACTCCTAAGTTTACTCCTGTGGCTTCCAAGTTCAGTCCTGGAGCCCCAGGT
GGATCTGGGTCACAACCAAATCAAAAATTGGGGCACCCCGAAGCTCTTTCTGCTGGCACAGGCTCCCCTC
AACCTCCCAGCTTCACCTATGCCCAGCAGAGGGAGAAGCCCCGAGTGCAGGAGAAGCAGCACCCCGTGCC
CCCACCGGCTCAGAACCAAAACCAGGTGCGCTCCCCTGGGGCCCCAGGGCCCCTGACTCTGAAGGAGGTG
GAGGAGCTGGAGCAGCTGACCCAGCAGCTAATGCAGGACATGGAGCATCCTCAGAGGCAGAATGTGGCTG
TCAACGAACTCTGCGGCCGATGCCATCAACCCCTGGCCCGGGCGCAGCCAGCCGTCCGCGCTCTAGGGCA
GCTGTTCCACATCGCCTGCTTCACCTGCCACCAGTGTGCGCAGCAGCTCCAGGGCCAGCAGTTCTACAGT
CTGGAGGGGGCGCCGTACTGCGAGGGCTGTTACACTGACACCCTGGAGAAGTGTAACACCTGCGGGGAGC
CCATCACTGACCGCATGCTGAGGGCCACGGGCAAGGCCTATCACCCGCACTGCTTCACCTGTGTGGTCTG
CGCCCGCCCCCTGGAGGGCACCTCCTTCATCGTGGACCAGGCCAACCGGCCCCACTGTGTCCCCGACTAC
CACAAGCAGTACGCCCCGAGGTGCTCCGTCTGCTCTGAGCCCATCATGCCTGAGCCTGGCCGAGATGAGA
CTGTGCGAGTGGTCGCCCTGGACAAGAACTTCCACATGAAGTGTTACAAGTGTGAGGACTGCGGGAAGCC
CCTGTCGATTGAGGCAGATGACAATGGCTGCTTCCCCCTGGACGGTCACGTGCTCTGTCGGAAGTGCCAC
ACTGCTAGAGCCCAGACGGATCCACCGGTCGCCACCATGGTGAGCAAGGGCGAGGAGAATAACATGGCCA
TCATCAAGGAGTTCATGCGCTTCAAGGTGCACATGGAGGGCTCCGTGAACGGCCACGAGTTCGAGATCGA
GGGCGAGGGCGAGGGCCGCCCCTACGAGGCCTTTCAGACCGCTAAGCTGAAGGTGACCAAGGGTGGCCCC
CTGCCCTTCGCCTGGGACATCCTGTCCCCTCAGTTCATGTACGGCTCCAAGGTCTACATTAAGCACCCAG
CCGACATCCCCGACTACTTCAAGCTGTCCTTCCCCGAGGGCTTCAGGTGGGAGCGCGTGATGAACTTCGA
GGACGGCGGCATTATTCACGTTAACCAGGACTCCTCCCTGCAGGACGGCGTGTTCATCTACAAGGTGAAG
CTGCGCGGCACCAACTTCCCCTCCGACGGCCCCGTAATGCAGAAGAAGACCATGGGCTGGGAGGCCTCCG
AGGAGCGGATGTACCCCGAGGACGGCGCCCTGAAGAGCGAGATCAAGAAGAGGCTGAAGCTGAAGGACGG
CGGCCACTACGCCGCCGAGGTCAAGACCACCTACAAGGCCAAGAAGCCCGTGCAGCTGCCCGGCGCCTAC
ATCGTCGACATCAAGTTGGACATCGTGTCCCACAACGAGGACTACACCATCGTGGAACAGTACGAACGCG
CCGAGGGCCGCCACTCCACCGGCGGCATGGACGAGCTGTACAAGTAAGCGGCCGCGACTCTAGATCATAA
TCAGCCATACCACATA
