>Addgene plasmid #54964 | mApple-Zyxin-6 | addgene partial sequence | sequence record 96824 | Mombaerts mRFPup 5'-GTGGCCGTTCACGGAGCCCTCCATG-3'
CTTGATGATGGCCATGTTATTCTCCTCGCCCTTGCTCACCATGGTGGCGACCGGTGGATCCGTCTGGGCT
CTAGCAGTGTGGCACTTCCGACAGAGCACGTGACCGTCCAGGGGGAAGCAGCCATTGTCATCTGCCTCAA
TCGACAGGGGCTTCCCGCAGTCCTCACACTTGTAACACTTCATGTGGAAGTTCTTGTCCAGGGCGACCAC
TCGCACAGTCTCATCTCGGCCAGGCTCAGGCATGATGGGCTCAGAGCAGACGGAGCACCTCGGGGCGTAC
TGCTTGTGGTAGTCGGGGACACAGTGGGGCCGGTTGGCCTGGTCCACGATGAAGGAGGTGCCCTCCAGGG
GGCGGGCGCAGACCACACAGGTGAAGCAGTGCGGGTGATAGGCCTTGCCCGTGGCCCTCAGCATGCGGTC
AGTGATGGGCTCCCCGCAGGTGTTACACTTCTCCAGGGTGTCAGTGTAACAGCCCTCGCAGTACGGCGCC
CCCTCCAGACTGTAGAACTGCTGGCCCTGGAGCTGCTGCGCACACTGGTGGCAGGTGAAGCAGGCGATGT
GGAACAGCTGCCCTAGAGCGCGGACGGCTGGCTGCGCCCGGGCCAGGGGTTGATGGCATCGGCCGCAGAG
TTCGTTGACAGCCACATTCTGCCTCTGAGGATGCTCCATGTCCTGCATTAGCTGCTGGGTCAGCTGCTCC
AGCTCCTCCACCTCCTTCAGAGTCAGGGGCCCTGGGGCCCCAGGGGAGCGCACCTGGTTTTGGTTCTGAG
CCGGTGGGGGCACGGGGTGCTGCTTCTCCTGCACTCGGG
